Addgene plasmid #90594: CDC45 B9.2 gRNA
Purpose: 3rd generation lentiviral gRNA plasmid targeting human CDC45
Depositing lab: Iain Cheeseman. Depositing organization: Whitehead Institute for Biomedical Research. Publication: Large-Scale Analysis of CRISPR/Cas9 Cell-Cycle Knockouts Reveals the Diversity of p53-Dependent Responses to Cell-Cycle Defects. McKinley KL, Cheeseman IM. Dev Cell. 2017 Feb 27;40(4):405-420.e2. doi: 10.1016/j.devcel.2017.01.012. Epub 2017 Feb 16. PubMed 28216383.
Backbone
  Vector backbone: pLenti-sgRNA
  Backbone manufacturer: Eric Lander & David Sabatini labs (Addgene plasmid #71409)
  Backbone size w/o insert (bp): 9151
  Vector type: Lentiviral, CRISPR
  Selectable markers: Puromycin
Growth in bacteria
  Bacterial resistance: Ampicillin, 100 μg/mL
  Growth temperature: 37°C
  Growth strain: NEB Stable
  Copy number: Unknown
Gene/Insert
  Gene/Insert name: CDC45 (Guide Designation B9.2) (alt name: pKMKO series)
  gRNA/shRNA sequence: CACCGAACCAGCGTATATTGCACG
  Species: H. sapiens (human)
  Promoter: U6
  Cloning method: Restriction Enzyme; 5′ cloning site BsmBI (destroyed during cloning); 3′ cloning site BsmBI (destroyed during cloning)
  Sequencing primers: 5′ hU6-F (5'-GAGGGCCTATTTCCCATGATT-3'); 3′ EF1a-R (5'-CACGGCGACTACTGCACTTA-3')
Terms and licenses: Academic/Nonprofit Terms; Industry Terms: Not Available to Industry
Depositor comments: Please note that gRNA target sequence listed is not strictly the 20nt spacer sequence, but also contains the 5' BsmBI overhang. For more information about knockout human cell lines generated using this plasmid, please see http://cellcycleknockouts.wi.mit.edu/ .
How to cite: CDC45 B9.2 gRNA was a gift from Iain Cheeseman (Addgene plasmid # 90594 ; http://n2t.net/addgene:90594 ; RRID:Addgene_90594)
