[The description below was written by a language model from this plasmid's Addgene catalogue record and pLannotate feature annotations shown in this document.]
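Description:
CDC45 B9.2 gRNA is a third-generation lentiviral CRISPR guide plasmid built on the pLenti-sgRNA backbone, carrying a single guide RNA directed against human CDC45. It is maintained in E. coli through a high-copy ColE1/pUC-type origin with ampicillin selection (AmpR under its own bla promoter). It also carries an f1 origin and leftover cloning-vector elements such as lac promoter/operator, lacZα and lacI fragments, and T3 and T7 promoters. The catalogue gives the empty backbone as about 9.2 kb, whereas the sequenced plasmid is 7.3 kb. The record does not explain the gap, though loss of a stuffer fragment between the BsmBI sites would be consistent with it.

The viral portion begins with an RSV promoter driving a truncated HIV-1 5' LTR, which makes genomic RNA production Tat-independent. This is followed by the Ψ packaging signal with a gag fragment and the Rev response element, and the genome ends in a self-inactivating ΔU3 3' LTR with a downstream SV40 poly(A) signal. Within this frame, a human U6 Pol III promoter transcribes the CDC45 spacer, which was inserted between BsmBI sites that were destroyed during cloning. The spacer is fused to the S. pyogenes sgRNA scaffold, annotated here as a tracrRNA fragment. A cPPT/CTS element then precedes an EF-1α core promoter driving puromycin N-acetyltransferase, with a WPRE to boost expression.

No Cas9 is encoded, so the nuclease must be supplied separately in the target cells. After packaging and transduction, puromycin selects for integrants. The plasmid belongs to a guide series used to generate knockouts of cell-cycle genes in human cell lines.
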