Features (pLannotate 1.2.2; 28 found; start..end, strand, type, name):
      1..90      +  rep_origin     RSF ori (fragment): Plasmids containing the RSF 1030 origin of replication can be propagated in E. coli cells that contain additional plasmids with compatible origins.
     92..184     +  CDS            lacI (fragment): lac repressor; lacI; The lac repressor binds to the lac operator to inhibit transcription in E. coli. This inhibition can be relieved by adding lactose or isopropyl-β-D-thiogalactopyranoside (IPTG).
    197..218     +  protein_bind   CAP binding site: CAP binding activates transcription in the presence of cAMP. E. coli catabolite activator protein
    233..263     +  promoter       lac promoter: promoter for the E. coli lac operon
    271..287     +  protein_bind   lac operator: The lac repressor binds to the lac operator to inhibit transcription in E. coli. This inhibition can be relieved by adding lactose or isopropyl-β-D-thiogalactopyranoside (IPTG). lac repressor encoded by lacI
    332..350     +  promoter       T3 promoter: promoter for bacteriophage T3 RNA polymerase
    378..604     +  promoter       RSV promoter: Rous sarcoma virus enhancer/promoter
    605..785     +  LTR            5' LTR (truncated): truncated 5' long terminal repeat (LTR) from HIV-1
    832..957     +  misc_feature   HIV-1 Ψ: packaging signal of human immunodeficiency virus type 1
    941..1304    +  CDS            HIV-1 gag (fragment): gag protein from human immunodeficiency virus 1; gag
   1450..1683    +  misc_feature   RRE: The Rev response element (RRE) of HIV-1 allows for Rev-dependent mRNA export from the nucleus to the cytoplasm.
   2060..2086    +  CDS            Rev (fragment): human immunodeficiency virus 1 (HIV-1) Rev protein; rev; enhances nuclear export of unspliced and incompletely spliced viral mRNAs
   2090..2330    +  promoter       U6 promoter: RNA polymerase III promoter for human U6 snRNA
   2377..2444    +  misc_RNA       tracrRNA (fragment): trans-activating CRISPR RNA for the Streptococcus pyogenes CRISPR/Cas9 system
   2493..2610    +  misc_feature   cPPT/CTS: central polypurine tract and central termination sequence of HIV-1
   2679..2890    +  promoter       EF-1α core promoter: core promoter for human elongation factor EF-1α
   2916..3515    +  CDS            PuroR (fragment): puromycin N-acetyltransferase; pac from Streptomyces; confers resistance to puromycin
   3531..4119    +  misc_feature   WPRE: woodchuck hepatitis virus posttranscriptional regulatory element
   4170..4189    +  misc_feature   cPPT/CTS (fragment): central polypurine tract and central termination sequence of HIV-1
   4191..4424    +  LTR            3' LTR (ΔU3): self-inactivating 3' long terminal repeat (LTR) from HIV-1
   4502..4623    +  polyA_signal   SV40 poly(A) signal: SV40 polyadenylation signal
   4663..4798    +  rep_origin     SV40 ori: SV40 origin of replication
   4819..4837    -  promoter       T7 promoter: promoter for bacteriophage T7 RNA polymerase
   4845..5000    +  CDS            lacZα (fragment): LacZα fragment of β-galactosidase; lacZ fragment
   5005..5433    +  rep_origin     f1 ori (sequence partly withheld): f1 bacteriophage origin of replication; arrow indicates direction of (+) strand synthesis
   5486..5590    +  promoter       AmpR promoter: bla
   5591..6451    +  CDS            AmpR: β-lactamase; bla; confers resistance to ampicillin, carbenicillin, and related antibiotics
   6622..7210    +  rep_origin     ori: high-copy-number ColE1/pMB1/pBR322/pUC origin of replication
>Addgene plasmid #90594 | CDC45 B9.2 gRNA | addgene full sequence | sequence record 183298 | Addgene NGS Result
ATAACCGTATTACCGCCTTTGAGTGAGCTGATACCGCTCGCCGCAGCCGAACGACCGAGCGCAGCGAGTC
AGTGAGCGAGGAAGCGGAAGAGCGCCCAATACGCAAACCGCCTCTCCCCGCGCGTTGGCCGATTCATTAA
TGCAGCTGGCACGACAGGTTTCCCGACTGGAAAGCGGGCAGTGAGCGCAACGCAATTAATGTGAGTTAGC
TCACTCATTAGGCACCCCAGGCTTTACACTTTATGCTTCCGGCTCGTATGTTGTGTGGAATTGTGAGCGG
ATAACAATTTCACACAGGAAACAGCTATGACCATGATTACGCCAAGCGCGCAATTAACCCTCACTAAAGG
GAACAAAAGCTGGAGCTGCAAGCTTAATGTAGTCTTATGCAATACTCTTGTAGTCTTGCAACATGGTAAC
GATGAGTTAGCAACATGCCTTACAAGGAGAGAAAAAGCACCGTGCATGCCGATTGGTGGAAGTAAGGTGG
TACGATCGTGCCTTATTAGGAAGGCAACAGACGGGTCTGACATGGATTGGACGAACCACTGAATTGCCGC
ATTGCAGAGATATTGTATTTAAGTGCCTAGCTCGATACATAAACGGGTCTCTCTGGTTAGACCAGATCTG
AGCCTGGGAGCTCTCTGGCTAACTAGGGAACCCACTGCTTAAGCCTCAATAAAGCTTGCCTTGAGTGCTT
CAAGTAGTGTGTGCCCGTCTGTTGTGTGACTCTGGTAACTAGAGATCCCTCAGACCCTTTTAGTCAGTGT
GGAAAATCTCTAGCAGTGGCGCCCGAACAGGGACTTGAAAGCGAAAGGGAAACCAGAGGAGCTCTCTCGA
CGCAGGACTCGGCTTGCTGAAGCGCGCACGGCAAGAGGCGAGGGGCGGCGACTGGTGAGTACGCCAAAAA
TTTTGACTAGCGGAGGCTAGAAGGAGAGAGATGGGTGCGAGAGCGTCAGTATTAAGCGGGGGAGAATTAG
ATCGCGATGGGAAAAAATTCGGTTAAGGCCAGGGGGAAAGAAAAAATATAAATTAAAACATATAGTATGG
GCAAGCAGGGAGCTAGAACGATTCGCAGTTAATCCTGGCCTGTTAGAAACATCAGAAGGCTGTAGACAAA
TACTGGGACAGCTACAACCATCCCTTCAGACAGGATCAGAAGAACTTAGATCATTATATAATACAGTAGC
AACCCTCTATTGTGTGCATCAAAGGATAGAGATAAAAGACACCAAGGAAGCTTTAGACAAGATAGAGGAA
GAGCAAAACAAAAGTAAGACCACCGCACAGCAAGCGGCCGCTGATCTTCAGACCTGGAGGAGGAGATATG
AGGGACAATTGGAGAAGTGAATTATATAAATATAAAGTAGTAAAAATTGAACCATTAGGAGTAGCACCCA
CCAAGGCAAAGAGAAGAGTGGTGCAGAGAGAAAAAAGAGCAGTGGGAATAGGAGCTTTGTTCCTTGGGTT
CTTGGGAGCAGCAGGAAGCACTATGGGCGCAGCGTCAATGACGCTGACGGTACAGGCCAGACAATTATTG
TCTGGTATAGTGCAGCAGCAGAACAATTTGCTGAGGGCTATTGAGGCGCAACAGCATCTGTTGCAACTCA
CAGTCTGGGGCATCAAGCAGCTCCAGGCAAGAATCCTGGCTGTGGAAAGATACCTAAAGGATCAACAGCT
CCTGGGGATTTGGGGTTGCTCTGGAAAACTCATTTGCACCACTGCTGTGCCTTGGAATGCTAGTTGGAGT
AATAAATCTCTGGAACAGATTTGGAATCACACGACCTGGATGGAGTGGGACAGAGAAATTAACAATTACA
CAAGCTTAATACACTCCTTAATTGAAGAATCGCAAAACCAGCAAGAAAAGAATGAACAAGAATTATTGGA
ATTAGATAAATGGGCAAGTTTGTGGAATTGGTTTAACATAACAAATTGGCTGTGGTATATAAAATTATTC
ATAATGATAGTAGGAGGCTTGGTAGGTTTAAGAATAGTTTTTGCTGTACTTTCTATAGTGAATAGAGTTA
GGCAGGGATATTCACCATTATCGTTTCAGACCCACCTCCCAACCCCGAGGGGACCCAGAGAGGGCCTATT
TCCCATGATTCCTTCATATTTGCATATACGATACAAGGCTGTTAGAGAGATAATTAGAATTAATTTGACT
GTAAACACAAAGATATTAGTACAAAATACGTGACGTAGAAAGTAATAATTTCTTGGGTAGTTTGCAGTTT
TAAAATTATGTTTTAAAATGGACTATCATATGCTTACCGTAACTTGAAAGTATTTCGATTTCTTGGCTTT
ATATATCTTGTGGAAAGGACGAAACACCGAACCAGCGTATATTGCACGGTTTAAGAGCTATGCTGGAAAC
AGCATAGCAAGTTTAAATAAGGCTAGTCCGTTATCAACTTGAAAAAGTGGCACCGAGTCGGTGCTTTTTT
TGAATTCTAGATCTTGAGACAAATGGCAGTATTCATCCACAATTTTAAAAGAAAAGGGGGGATTGGGGGG
TACAGTGCAGGGGAAAGAATAGTAGACATAATAGCAACAGACATACAAACTAAAGAATTACAAAAACAAA
TTACAAAAATTCAAAATTTTCGGGTTTATTACAGGGACAGCAGAGATCCACTTTGGCGCCGGCTCGAGTG
GCTCCGGTGCCCGTCAGTGGGCAGAGCGCACATCGCCCACAGTCCCCGAGAAGTTGGGGGGAGGGGTCGG
CAATTGAACCGGTGCCTAGAGAAGGTGGCGCGGGGTAAACTGGGAAAGTGATGTCGTGTACTGGCTCCGC
CTTTTTCCCGAGGGTGGGGGAGAACCGTATATAAGTGCAGTAGTCGCCGTGAACGTTCTTTTTCGCAACG
GGTTTGCCGCCAGAACACAGGTGTCGTGACGCGGGATCCGCCACCATGACCGAGTACAAGCCCACGGTGC
GCCTCGCCACCCGCGACGACGTCCCCAGGGCCGTACGCACCCTCGCCGCCGCGTTCGCCGACTACCCCGC
CACGCGCCACACCGTCGATCCGGACCGCCACATCGAGCGGGTCACCGAGCTGCAAGAACTCTTCCTCACG
CGCGTCGGGCTCGACATCGGCAAGGTGTGGGTCGCGGACGACGGCGCCGCGGTGGCGGTCTGGACCACGC
CGGAGAGCGTCGAAGCGGGGGCGGTGTTCGCCGAGATCGGCCCGCGCATGGCCGAGTTGAGCGGTTCCCG
GCTGGCCGCGCAGCAACAGATGGAAGGCCTCCTGGCGCCGCACCGGCCCAAGGAGCCCGCGTGGTTCCTG
GCCACCGTCGGAGTCTCGCCCGACCACCAGGGCAAGGGTCTGGGCAGCGCCGTCGTGCTCCCCGGAGTGG
AGGCGGCCGAGCGCGCCGGGGTGCCCGCCTTCCTGGAGACCTCCGCGCCCCGCAACCTCCCCTTCTACGA
GCGGCTCGGCTTCACCGTCACCGCCGACGTCGAGGTGCCCGAAGGACCGCGCACCTGGTGCATGACCCGC
AAGCCCGGTGCCTGAACGCGTTAAGTCGACAATCAACCTCTGGATTACAAAATTTGTGAAAGATTGACTG
GTATTCTTAACTATGTTGCTCCTTTTACGCTATGTGGATACGCTGCTTTAATGCCTTTGTATCATGCTAT
TGCTTCCCGTATGGCTTTCATTTTCTCCTCCTTGTATAAATCCTGGTTGCTGTCTCTTTATGAGGAGTTG
TGGCCCGTTGTCAGGCAACGTGGCGTGGTGTGCACTGTGTTTGCTGACGCAACCCCCACTGGTTGGGGCA
TTGCCACCACCTGTCAGCTCCTTTCCGGGACTTTCGCTTTCCCCCTCCCTATTGCCACGGCGGAACTCAT
CGCCGCCTGCCTTGCCCGCTGCTGGACAGGGGCTCGGCTGTTGGGCACTGACAATTCCGTGGTGTTGTCG
GGGAAATCATCGTCCTTTCCTTGGCTGCTCGCCTGTGTTGCCACCTGGATTCTGCGCGGGACGTCCTTCT
GCTACGTCCCTTCGGCCCTCAATCCAGCGGACCTTCCTTCCCGCGGCCTGCTGCCGGCTCTGCGGCCTCT
TCCGCGTCTTCGCCTTCGCCCTCAGACGAGTCGGATCTCCCTTTGGGCCGCCTCCCCGCGTCGACTTTAA
GACCAATGACTTACAAGGCAGCTGTAGATCTTAGCCACTTTTTAAAAGAAAAGGGGGGACTGGAAGGGCT
AATTCACTCCCAACGAAGACAAGATCTGCTTTTTGCTTGTACTGGGTCTCTCTGGTTAGACCAGATCTGA
GCCTGGGAGCTCTCTGGCTAACTAGGGAACCCACTGCTTAAGCCTCAATAAAGCTTGCCTTGAGTGCTTC
AAGTAGTGTGTGCCCGTCTGTTGTGTGACTCTGGTAACTAGAGATCCCTCAGACCCTTTTAGTCAGTGTG
GAAAATCTCTAGCAGTACGTATAGTAGTTCATGTCATCTTATTATTCAGTATTTATAACTTGCAAAGAAA
TGAATATCAGAGAGTGAGAGGAACTTGTTTATTGCAGCTTATAATGGTTACAAATAAAGCAATAGCATCA
CAAATTTCACAAATAAAGCATTTTTTTCACTGCATTCTAGTTGTGGTTTGTCCAAACTCATCAATGTATC
TTATCATGTCTGGCTCTAGCTATCCCGCCCCTAACTCCGCCCATCCCGCCCCTAACTCCGCCCAGTTCCG
CCCATTCTCCGCCCCATGGCTGACTAATTTTTTTTATTTATGCAGAGGCCGAGGCCGCCTCGGCCTCTGA
GCTATTCCAGAAGTAGTGAGGAGGCTTTTTTGGAGGCCTAGGGACGTACCCAATTCGCCCTATAGTGAGT
CGTATTACGCGCGCTCACTGGCCGTCGTTTTACAACGTCGTGACTGGGAAAACCCTGGCGTTACCCAACT
TAATCGCCTTGCAGCACATCCCCCTTTCGCCAGCTGGCGTAATAGCGAAGAGGCCCGCACCGATCGCCCT
TCCCAACAGTTGCGCAGCCTGAATGGCGAATGGG
[124 nt withheld, positions 5005-5128]
C
[91 nt withheld, positions 5130-5220]
A
[49 nt withheld, positions 5222-5270]
CCTTTGACGTTGGAGTCCACGTTCTTT
[37 nt withheld, positions 5298-5334]
ACCCTATCTCGGTCTATTCTTTTGATTTATAAGGGATTTTGCCGATTTCGGCCTATTGGTTAAAAAATGA
GCTGATTTAACAAAAATTTAACGCGAATTTTAACAAAATATTAACGCTTACAATTTAGGTGGCACTTTTC
GGGGAAATGTGCGCGGAACCCCTATTTGTTTATTTTTCTAAATACATTCAAATATGTATCCGCTCATGAG
ACAATAACCCTGATAAATGCTTCAATAATATTGAAAAAGGAAGAGTATGAGTATTCAACATTTCCGTGTC
GCCCTTATTCCCTTTTTTGCGGCATTTTGCCTTCCTGTTTTTGCTCACCCAGAAACGCTGGTGAAAGTAA
AAGATGCTGAAGATCAGTTGGGTGCACGAGTGGGTTACATCGAACTGGATCTCAACAGCGGTAAGATCCT
TGAGAGTTTTCGCCCCGAAGAACGTTTTCCAATGATGAGCACTTTTAAAGTTCTGCTATGTGGCGCGGTA
TTATCCCGTATTGACGCCGGGCAAGAGCAACTCGGTCGCCGCATACACTATTCTCAGAATGACTTGGTTG
AGTACTCACCAGTCACAGAAAAGCATCTTACGGATGGCATGACAGTAAGAGAATTATGCAGTGCTGCCAT
AACCATGAGTGATAACACTGCGGCCAACTTACTTCTGACAACGATCGGAGGACCGAAGGAGCTAACCGCT
TTTTTGCACAACATGGGGGATCATGTAACTCGCCTTGATCGTTGGGAACCGGAGCTGAATGAAGCCATAC
CAAACGACGAGCGTGACACCACGATGCCTGTAGCAATGGCAACAACGTTGCGCAAACTATTAACTGGCGA
ACTACTTACTCTAGCTTCCCGGCAACAATTAATAGACTGGATGGAGGCGGATAAAGTTGCAGGACCACTT
CTGCGCTCGGCCCTTCCGGCTGGCTGGTTTATTGCTGATAAATCTGGAGCCGGTGAGCGTGGGTCTCGCG
GTATCATTGCAGCACTGGGGCCAGATGGTAAGCCCTCCCGTATCGTAGTTATCTACACGACGGGGAGTCA
GGCAACTATGGATGAACGAAATAGACAGATCGCTGAGATAGGTGCCTCACTGATTAAGCATTGGTAACTG
TCAGACCAAGTTTACTCATATATACTTTAGATTGATTTAAAACTTCATTTTTAATTTAAAAGGATCTAGG
TGAAGATCCTTTTTGATAATCTCATGACCAAAATCCCTTAACGTGAGTTTTCGTTCCACTGAGCGTCAGA
CCCCGTAGAAAAGATCAAAGGATCTTCTTGAGATCCTTTTTTTCTGCGCGTAATCTGCTGCTTGCAAACA
AAAAAACCACCGCTACCAGCGGTGGTTTGTTTGCCGGATCAAGAGCTACCAACTCTTTTTCCGAAGGTAA
CTGGCTTCAGCAGAGCGCAGATACCAAATACTGTTCTTCTAGTGTAGCCGTAGTTAGGCCACCACTTCAA
GAACTCTGTAGCACCGCCTACATACCTCGCTCTGCTAATCCTGTTACCAGTGGCTGCTGCCAGTGGCGAT
AAGTCGTGTCTTACCGGGTTGGACTCAAGACGATAGTTACCGGATAAGGCGCAGCGGTCGGGCTGAACGG
GGGGTTCGTGCACACAGCCCAGCTTGGAGCGAACGACCTACACCGAACTGAGATACCTACAGCGTGAGCT
ATGAGAAAGCGCCACGCTTCCCGAAGGGAGAAAGGCGGACAGGTATCCGGTAAGCGGCAGGGTCGGAACA
GGAGAGCGCACGAGGGAGCTTCCAGGGGGAAACGCCTGGTATCTTTATAGTCCTGTCGGGTTTCGCCACC
TCTGACTTGAGCGTCGATTTTTGTGATGCTCGTCAGGGGGGCGGAGCCTATGGAAAAACGCCAGCAACGC
GGCCTTTTTACGGTTCCTGGCCTTTTGCTGGCCTTTTGCTCACATGTTCTTTCCTGCGTTATCCCCTGAT
TCTGTGG
